Features (pLannotate 1.2.2; 2 found; start..end, strand, type, name):
   6659..6754    -  CDS            LCGA_LACLL (fragment): Experimental evidence at protein level: Swiss-Prot protein existence level 1. Kills Lactococci. From Lactococcus lactis subsp. lactis (Streptococcus lactis).
   6994..9132    +  CDS            lagD: LAGD_LACLL - Experimental evidence at protein level: Swiss-Prot protein existence level 1. LagD (TC 3.A.1) is involved in processing the signal peptide and probably also in export of the bacteriocin lactococcin G. From Lactococcus lactis subsp. lactis (Streptococcus lactis).
>Addgene plasmid | pEGFP SNAP47 Sequencing Result | analyzer sequence | sequence record 196648
AAAAGACAGAAAAACTACAAGTACCGGTAGAAGCAAAGATAAAAACAAATACTCTGAAAGAAAACCAAAC
AGTAAAAAAGGGCGAAGAGTTAGTCACTTTTGAAACAACCCCTTTGCAAAACGAAAAAAAACAATTAGAG
CAAGAAAACACAACGATTGAGGAACAAAAAAAAGCGGCACAAACTTTTATTGACAGCCTAACAAATGAAC
AAAATTTATTTGAGACAGAAGATTCCTTCGGCTATAGCAATCAAGTAAAGAGTTTTCTGGCTGAAAAAGA
GGCAACGCGCTATGCCTCAAAGCAAAGTGAAACAAACACACAAAAGGAGCAAGAAGCGTACAACAAAACC
AAAGAACAACTAGAAAAACAACTAACTACGCGTCAAAAAGAACAAAAGGAATGGGAGCAGGTACGCACGG
CATGGATCAATGAACAATCCCTAGAGGGATTTTCAACTGAAATCACATCCAGGTATCAGGCGTGGCAATC
TCAATTAACCGACGTACCAGAAGAACAAAAGAAACAAATTAAAGCAACGACATTGGCTACAATCGACGAA
CAAATCAGTCAGGTAAAAAAAGAAATCGAGCAACTTCAAAGCGAACAATCAAAGCTAGTAGCGCCAACCA
CGTCTGATAATGAAGTAAGTAGTCAAACAGAAAAAACAAAGCAAACCAAAGAACTAGCCTTGGCAACAGC
GAAACAAAAAGTGGTAGAATTAACCGAGACCCAAAAGAAAAATGAGACAGCACTGAAAACAATCAACGAA
CAACTCGCACAAAGTACGTTGAAAGCACCTATCACAGGAACTGTTCACGTAAATGAGGAAGTCAAAAACC
AATTGGAAGTCCCGAAAGGCACAACGTTGGCAGAAATTTATCCGAAATCAAAAGACCCACAACTTACGTT
TACCGCACTTATTCCTACGAGTGAAAGCATGAGAATCAAACCTGGAATGGCAATACATTTCAAACTGGAT
AAGAAAGGAGTAGCAACTAAAACAATCGACGGAACGCTAACGGAAATTTCAGAAAACAGTACGACAACTG
AACAAGGAGCTTTTTATACAATAAAAGGCACACTAAAACCTCCAAAAGAGTTTACCGGTCGCTATGGTCT
TACAGGGGAGCTTTCTCTCATTGTTGGAAAGAAAACCTATTGGCAACAAATCAAAGATATGTTATTAAAT
CAAGAATAGAAAAAGAGTGAGGGATTATCATGAATGAGTTAGAAAAACTACAAATCCAAGAACAAAAACT
ACGAGAAAAGAAAAAGCAACTACTCGCAAAGGAATACAGCCGTTTAGGACGTGCCTTTTACAAAAAAGCG
AAAGTGAAATCCTTTGACGAAGCCCAACAAGCCGTCACCAATTATCAACCAGGAACACTCGGCATAACAA
ACGATCAAGTAGAAAAATTAAAACAGTTTGCTAATAACCTAACCTGGAATGAATCAGGCAACTATTGGTA
TACGAATGAGGTCAAAGAATTAACACAATTTTTGGCACAATTCCGCGAGGAAGTGTAAGTCGATTGAACG
GGTTTAGTTGCTTCGATAATCCGAAGCAACTTTTCCTCCATTTATGGAGGAAAAAAGGGGCGTTTTCGAA
CAGAAAACCGACCCTGAAAACGTTGGAGAAAAATCGCCGTACAGGCGACCTTTTTCAAGCAACGTTCGGG
GGATTGGGGGATACCCCCAACAAGCTATTTGTAGTACGAAGTGCTAGCAAATAAACTGCTTGCCAAAACC
TCAGGATGGGCACATAATGAGGTTGCCTGTTTTGTTGGTAAGTGGTGACTGACTAAGGAACAACGAACCT
ACAAAACTTAGAGGAAAGGTGTAACCGAATAGGGCACAACTTGACGTTTTCTCTTGTGAGAGTTGTGAGT
GACAAACGAACAATTGGCACTAGAGAAAGGCTAAAGAAAATTGACCGAATAGGGAATTTTTCTGGCGCGA
TCTTTTGATTTTTTTTCGTAGCCGTAGGCACGAAAACAGACAAAGGGAAACGACTGAAGAAGGAGTTTTC
TCTGTCTGCTTGGGGTGAGATTGTCGAACAGACAACTCGCAACCCAAGTGACGGAACAAATCGGCGAACA
GCCGACTTTGAGAAGGAAAGGAGCGAACACAATGACAGAAGAAAAAGAGCAAGGAGTGAACCGGAAATCC
CCCAAAAAGCGCCACTATACGCAAGTGAATTTTCGTTTAACTGAAGCCGAGAAAGAACGCTGGCAAAAAC
AAGCCAGTAGCCTGAACATGACCTTACCAAAGTTCTCAAAACACTTGATTAATTTATTCTTTGATTCTGG
GACAATCAAGCAACCAAAAATTGACAAACAACAAGGAACGGAAATTGCCCGCCACTTAGCCAAACTAGGC
GGAAATGTGAATCAAATCGCCAAGTGGTGCAATACCCATCAACACGACATTTCAGACGTTCAGGCTAAAC
GGTTAGCCGAGAACTTAGCACACGTGCAAAAGGAGTTGAAACAGGTATGGCAACAATTAAACTAGCGCGT
ACCACCAGTTGCAATCGGGCCATTAGCTATGCGGAAAAGCGCGCCGTGGAAAAAGACGGCGTCAACTGCG
AAATCACCAACGCCAAGCAAGAAATGGCCACGATTCGCCAACTCTTCTCAAAAACCGATAAAACACAAGC
CCATTTGTGTATCCAATCCTTTAGCCCACAAGAGAGCCAACAACTTGGGCCAAAGAAAATCAATCAGTTA
GGCATAGAATTGGCCGAGAAAATGGCCCCCAACCATCAAGTAGCGGTCTATACCCACGCCGACACAGACC
ATATCCATAACCATCTGGTGATCAATGCGGTGAATTTAGAAACCGGCAACAAATACAGCCACCATAACGA
CTTTCAGCGCGTATCTGCCCTCCATGACCAGCTATTGCAGGAACACCAGTTACAGATCGTCGAAAAACAA
GCGGTGGAACGTCGGACCATGGCCGAACGAAAACTCGCCGAAAAAGGGCAATGGGTTTGGAAAGACCAAA
TCAGGCAGACAATCGACGCCTTGATGAAGGATAGCTCTATAAGCTCATATAAGGCGTTTAGAGAGGGTTT
GGATCAAAGAGGTATAAAATTACATGAACGAGGTCAAAACGTCGTATACGAGCTTTTAGAGGGGAATAAG
AGGGTTCGCGGAGCGAAGCTAGGAACAGATTATGAAAAGGACGTGATTAAACATGAGTTGGACCACCGAG
AACAAACACGAACAATTGAAACACAAGCAAGAACGCTTGCAAATGGACTTAGAACGAGCGATTTTAGTCG
AGGAAGTGACGAAATTACGCACGATCCAAGAAGAGATTCCCCAATTGATTTCAGAATGGGAACAGCAATT
TCAGACCTTAAGCACCAACTTCGACAAGCAACAGAAACACCATCAGAACGAACTGAGCGAAAAAATCGAG
AACGAGTTGAAGCACTTAAACAGACGGATACAAGACCAATTAGACACACTCATCAGCCAGAACCAGATCT
TACACCACGACAATCAGGTCCTTCTCTCGGACTATGAAAACTACCTGGACAAACATGTCAAAGAAATCAA
TCAAGAATACCGCCTACTTGTCGAACACCAAGCCCTTGCACAGGTGAGCCATTTGAAAGAACTGACAGCA
AACCTGGAAAAAGCACAAGAAGAAGTGCAAGAAGCGATGGGTATGTTCGCTAGAAAACAGTTAGCCCAGG
CAAAAACAGTGAATAACATCAAAGACGTGGCCATGAGTGCCGTTTTTGTCTTGATTACACTCGCTGTTCT
TTGGACAGTGGGCTATCTATTAGGCACGTTTTTCCAGTTGGACGAATTTTATCGGTGGTTAGTTGCCTCA
ACCATTGGCAAAGGCGTTCTCTGGGGGCTAGGGCTTGCACTCCTAGTTGGATCAATTGGTAGTGTGGTTT
ATTCGGTAAAGAACTAATGGTCTTTCCAGGGTCGTTAGGGCTTGCCCTGACCGTCTGAAAGACGCAAACA
AGGAAAACTATCAAGGAATGCTTAACTCGTCTTAGAAAGGCTGACAGTGGCAGTTAGGACGATCCCACAG
GTCTCCTTGTTGTGGGTTTGCTTTTAGCGAGTGACCGAAAGGGAACGCTGCAAGTACAATGTGGGAGCAA
AGCGAGCACTCCTTTTAGCGAACAACGTGAGCGAAGCATTTCCAGTTTATTGATTACGCGAACCAGTTTT
TAGAAAAAAGAGGTCTTTTTTAGGCGGGAATTTTTGCCCCCCTCTTTTATAAACTCTTTTTAAACCTCTT
TTAAACCTCTTTACCGTCGGCTGTACTCCACGCCCTCAAAGGAGTTTATCGTTTTATGAACGTAGTTTTG
TCTGTTTATGAACGTAGTTTTGTCTGTTTATGAACGTAGTTTTGTCTGTTTATGAACGTAGTTTTGTCTG
TTTAGAAGTTTCTTTATAAACGTATTACGTTTTACAAATACGTTTCAATATGGTAGTCTTTTCTTCAAGA
GGTGACTATATATGGCAAACGAACTTGTTAAGTATCATTCAGAATTAAATACCATTCCTTTGAGGAAATT
TACTCCTGTAGAAATGAACTTGTTCTTCTCTATTGTTTCTAGAATGCGTGAAAAAGGCGACAAGACAGTT
CGTTTTACTTTTGACCAATTAAAAGAATTAAGCAATTATAAAGCGACTGCTAATATGCGTTTCATTGATG
ATTTAGAAGAAACATATAAAAAAATTTTAGAGTTGCGATTCGGCAGGAGAAGTCAAAGTGGCTTAACTAG
AGAATTTTTTGTGATGTTTACTAAATTCAAAATTAACGGTGATACTGACGAACCTTATGTAGATATTCAA
ATTTTCGAAGATGCACTTCCTCTGTTAAATGACTTAGATTCTTGGGTTCGCTACTCATTACAACAATTCA
ATGAACTACAAAGTAGTTATTCTAAAACCATGTTTCGTTTATTGAAACAATTTCGTACCAAAGGATATGC
GTATTTCTCTAAAGAAGACTTTCAAGAATTGTTAGATATTCCAAAAAGCTATAAACAAGGAGATATTGAT
AGAACTGTTTTACAGCCTATTAAACAAGAACTTACTGCTATCTTCAAAGGTTTATCAATTAAAAAGAAAT
ATGGAAGAGGTCGCGGTAAACCCGTTATTGGTTATCAATTCACGTTTAAACCCGAGATCAAAAATGCTAA
TGATTTCAATAAACATGCCCCTACTAAAATCGAACAGAGTCAGGCGTTATCTCAGGTAAACGGGCAAAAA
AATTATGAAGAACAACTAACAACTTTGGACGATAAGATTAAAGAACAAGAGCGTAGATTAGACTTATTAA
AACAACTCAAAGAATTAGAGCAAAATAAAAAAGACGAGAAAAGCTTGCAAATACAGACCGAGAATAAAGA
TAGATTTACTCTTTCAAAAAGGGATAAAAAAGATATACTTAGCGGTTTACAAAATTTCAATAAATTATAG
TAAGAAGCACATAGTTTAGCAGCAATATAAATATATTAAACCAACTATATCAAATATCTATTGAATACCT
TAAATAAATTTATTTTCAATACTTTACTTTTGGAGGGATTGCTATGTTATTTTTACTAAAATTTATTACG
CTATTAAGCATTATTTCTTATTTATATCTATGTATTATGTATATGAAAAATATGGACAAATATAAATTAT
TAGCATTAATACTTATAGGGGGCTGCATTTTATTATCTATCGTTCTAAGTATATTTAACTTATCGTTTAT
CTTAATTAGACTGTCTCTATTACTTGGATTATCTGGCCTTTTACTATTGCTTAAACCAGCCATTAAAAAT
ACATTTAAAGATGATTTTTCATTTTTAGAAGGTATAGCATTAAGTGCTATAACATCAAGTTACTTAGTAA
GCTTAATTTCATTATTTATACGGTCTTAATTATTATTGTGCGTTTTTCTAAAAGGTAATACAAATATAAT
AAACCTGTGGTGCTAGTTGATTTTTCTTAAAATCAACTAGCACCACAGGTTTATTATTACGTTAAAGGAA
AGAGCCCATAATATATTAATTTACTTAATTAAATAGTTCAGTACAATGTATATACATTGAGTAAAAAAGA
ATAACACAAACATTGTTTGATTTTTTTTTGTTAAAACTGATTTCTTTTTTAAAATTATATATAAATATAT
AATAGTAATTATGCTCAACAATTCTAACAAATTAGTTAACAGACTTAAATTGAAAGGTACTATCATAGTA
AAAACCATTAGAATGAATACGCTAAAGAAAAATGTATAAGCTTTTTTTATTGCATGATCTGAATAATTGA
TATCAATTCCAATTAAAATGTATAAAAATGTTATAAAATTAAAAAAGGTTATGATGCTTATAAAAATATC
CATATTTATCTCCTTAAAAATAATAAAAACATATGGCGTTAACGCCATATGTTTTTATTATACTCTTTAA
TTATACATTCTTCCACTTATTTTTATTTCCTTCTTTTCCAATTCCTTTTGCAAGACCTGTAACAAAATCA
TATGCGGGTTGTAGCCATGGTAACCATTTTCCAGGTCCTCCACCAGTAATTGCTTTCAACTCATTATCTT
CAATTACTTTTATATTACTTGCATTCTTAATGTTTTTCATATTAGCATATCTCCTCTATTTGATTTCGAT
TCTTAATGTTTCTTTCTATTAATTCTATCAGCTTGGTTTACATCACTCATATTACCTAATCCTTTTAAAA
TCCAATAAGCAGCTGGACCTACAGCATTACCTATTTTACTAAAAACCGACTCTCCCCCAATAGTTTTTTT
CATTTCTTTTTCATTCAATACTTTATATTGCTTCATTTATCGTTCCCCCTAATTATTTTTGTAATATAAT
TCTGGAATTATATTACTTAATTTATTAAATCAAAGTCTTTTTATTATGTCAATTAACTATATAAAAAGGT
TTTCAAAAATATTTTATTATAGTAATATTGATAAATGAATAATAACACAAGTGAGGAGAAACTTTGAAAA
AGATTATTTACCAACAAGACGAAAAAGATTGTGGCGTAGCTTGTATTGCCATGATTTTAAAGCATTATAA
TACAGAAATACCCATTCACAAGTTACGTGAGTTGTCTGGAACAGATTTAGAGGGAACTTCCGCTTTTGGT
CTAAAAAGAACTTTAGAAAAAATTGGTTTTGATTCTCCTGCTATTCAAGCTGATAATGAAGTATGGAAAG
AAAAAGAATTACCGTTACCTTTAATTGCGCATGTCTTAATTGACAATAAATACATGCACTATGTCGTGGT
TTATGGAATAAAAGGAGATACCTTATTAATTGCTGATCCAGATCCAACAGTAGGAAAAGTAAAAAAATCA
ATGGAAGAATTTTCCAAAGAATGGACAGGCGTTTTACTGTTACCTACACCTAAAGAGTCTTATACTCCTA
CCAAAGAAAAAGTCGCTGGATTGAGCTCTTTTTTACCCATTATTTGGCGTCAAAAAGGCTTAGTTTTTCA
CATTATTTTAGCGTCTCTTTTTATTACGCTATTTGGGATTGGGAGCTCCTACTATTTTCAAGGAATTTTA
GATTACTTTATTCCTAATCAAGCACGTTCTACTTTAAACATTGTTTCGATTGGCTTGATTGCTGTCTATC
TGTTCCGTGTCCTGTTTGAATACAGTCGGAGTTATCTCTTAGTTATCCTAGGACAACGCATGAGCATGGC
CGTAATGCTTCAATACTTTAAACATGTTCTTACTTTACCTATGAACTTTTTTGCTACCCGTAAATCAGGG
GAGATCATTTCTCGTTTTCTAGACGCAAATAAAATCATTGATGCCCTCGCCAGTGCAACCTTATCCGTCT
TTTTAGACATTGGGATGGTCTTCTTAGTAGGGATTACCTTAGCCATTCAAAATGGTACATTATTCTTAAT
TACCTTAGCTTCGTTACCGTTTTATTTTGTGGCCATTCTAGCCTTTGTCAAAAGTTATGAAAAAGCCAAT
CAAGAAGAAATGGCGGCTGGCGCTACCTTAAATTCAAGTATTATCGAGAGCCTAAAAGGAATCGAGACGA
TCAAGGCCTACAGTGGAGAAGAAAAAGTCTATAATCGCGTGGATCGAGAATTTATTCGATTAATGAAAAA
GTCCTTCCGGACTGTTACGCTAGATAATGTGCAACAAGGGATTAAACATGCTATTCAGTTAATCAGTAGT
GCCCTTATTTTGTGGCTAGGTTCTTTCTATGTCATGGATGGTACGATTAGCCTTGGCCAATTGATTACTT
ACAATGCCTTGTTGGTGTTTTTCACGGATCCTTTACAGAATATTATTAATCTACAAGTCAAAATGCAAAC
AGCGCAAGTGGCCAACAAACGCTTAAACGAGATTTTTGCCATTGAACCAGAACAAACAAACGATTCTTCG
GAACGCGAAATTCCAAATCAAACGTTCCAACAAGAAATAAGACTAGAAAATGTCTCCTTCTCCTATAACA
TGAAAGCACCTACCTTAAACAATATTTCTTGCACCATTGCACCGAAAAGTAAAATCGCCTTGGTTGGGGT
AAGTGGTTCAGGGAAATCAACATTAGCAAAATTATTAGTGAACTTTTATGCGCCTTCAGAAGGAACCATT
CGCTACGGAAAAATGAATCATTTAGATATTCCGTTTCAACAATTACGTGAACACGTCACCTATGTGCCGC
AAGAGTCTTTTTTCTTTAGCGGGACAATTGTAGAAAACCTAACGTTTGGCTTACAGAACATGCCTAGTTT
TGAACGGATTATTGAAGTGTGTGAAGCCGTTCAACTAAACACATTCATTGAACAACAGCCTTTACGCTAT
GACATGGTACTAGAAGAAGGAGGGGCGAATCTTTCAGGAGGACAACGGCAACGATTGGCGATTGCTCGTG
CTCTTTTGAAAGACGCGGATGTTTTAATCTTAGACGAAGCAACTAGCGGATTAGACACACTATTAGAACA
TGCGATTCTTGATTATTTACTAACGTTAGAAGAGAAAACATTGCTTTTTATTGCGCACCATTTGCCCATT
GCTAAAGCGTGCGATCACATTCTAGTTCTTCATGAAGGGCAACTGGTTGAACAAGGGGCTCATGACGACC
TCCGTTATAATCAGGGGGTTTATCAACAGTTATGGGATATTTAGGAAAGGACAGAAAAATTGATGCAACA
AAAGGATTGGCTCGATCATTCGAGTGTTTATAGCCAACAGCACCACACCTTCTATCGATGGGTCTTGTAT
CCTGTCATTCTTTTTTTGTGCTTAGGGGCCTTATTTTTAGCTTTTGCGAAAAAAGAAGTCGTGATTCGAA
CACCTGCACAACTAACGGCAC
